>Addgene plasmid #103564 | LSB-hsa-miR-493-3p | depositor full sequence | sequence record 196176 | Full Sequence
AATTGAGGGGATAACGCAGGAAAGAACATGTGAGCAAAAGGCCAGCAAAAGGCCAGGAACCGTAAAAAGG
CCGCGTTGCTGGCGTTTTTCCATAGGCTCCGCCCCCCTGACGAGCATCACAAAAATCGACGCTCAAGTCA
GAGGTGGCGAAACCCGACAGGACTATAAAGATACCAGGCGTTTCCCCCTGGAAGCTCCCTCGTGCGCTCT
CCTGTTCCGACCCTGCCGCTTACCGGATACCTGTCCGCCTTTCTCCCTTCGGGAAGCGTGGCGCTTTCTC
ATAGCTCACGCTGTAGGTATCTCAGTTCGGTGTAGGTCGTTCGCTCCAAGCTGGGCTGTGTGCACGAACC
CCCCGTTCAGCCCGACCGCTGCGCCTTATCCGGTAACTATCGTCTTGAGTCCAACCCGGTAAGACACGAC
TTATCGCCACTGGCAGCAGCCACTGGTAACAGGATTAGCAGAGCGAGGTATGTAGGCGGTGCTACAGAGT
TCTTGAAGTGGTGGCCTAACTACGGCTACACTAGAAGAACAGTATTTGGTATCTGCGCTCTGCTGAAGCC
AGTTACCTTCGGAAAAAGAGTTGGTAGCTCTTGATCCGGCAAACAAACCACCGCTGGTAGCGGTGGTTTT
TTTGTTTGCAAGCAGCAGATTACGCGCAGAAAAAAAGGATCTCAAGAAGATCCTTTGATCTTTTCTACGG
GGTCTGACGCTCAGTGGAACGAAAACTCACGTTAAGGGATTTTGGTCATGAGATTATCAAAAAGGATCTT
CACCTAGATCCTTTTAAATTAAAAATGAAGTTTTAAATCAATCTAAAGTATATATGAGTAAACTTGGTCT
GACAGTTACCAATGCTTAATCAGTGAGGCACCTATCTCAGCGATCTGTCTATTTCGTTCATCCATAGTTG
CCTGACTCCCCGTCGTGTAGATAACTACGATACGGGAGGGCTTACCATCTGGCCCCAGTGCTGCAATGAT
ACCGCGAGAACCACGCTCACCGGCTCCAGATTTATCAGCAATAAACCAGCCAGCCGGAAGGGCCGAGCGC
AGAAGTGGTCCTGCAACTTTATCCGCCTCCATCCAGTCTATTAATTGTTGCCGGGAAGCTAGAGTAAGTA
GTTCGCCAGTTAATAGTTTGCGCAACGTTGTTGCCATTGCTACAGGCATCGTGGTGTCACGCTCGTCGTT
TGGTATGGCTTCATTCAGCTCCGGTTCCCAACGATCAAGGCGAGTTACATGATCCCCCATGTTGTGCAAA
AAAGCGGTTAGCTCCTTCGGTCCTCCGATCGTTGTCAGAAGTAAGTTGGCCGCAGTGTTATCACTCATGG
TTATGGCAGCACTGCATAATTCTCTTACTGTCATGCCATCCGTAAGATGCTTTTCTGTGACTGGTGAGTA
CTCAACCAAGTCATTCTGAGAATAGTGTATGCGGCGACCGAGTTGCTCTTGCCCGGCGTCAATACGGGAT
AATACCGCGCCACATAGCAGAACTTTAAAAGTGCTCATCATTGGAAAACGTTCTTCGGGGCGAAAACTCT
CAAGGATCTTACCGCTGTTGAGATCCAGTTCGATGTAACCCACTCGTGCACCCAACTGATCTTCAGCATC
TTTTACTTTCACCAGCGTTTCTGGGTGAGCAAAAACAGGAAGGCAAAATGCCGCAAAAAAGGGAATAAGG
GCGACACGGAAATGTTGAATACTCATACTCTTCCTTTTTCAATATTATTGAAGCATTTATCAGGGTTATT
GTCTCATGAGCGGATACATATTTGAATGTAGCTCCGAATTTCTCGAGGGCTTGTCGACGACGGCGGTCTC
CGTCGTCAGGATCATGAATTCGACCCGCCTGCCACCATGACCGAGTACAAGCCCACGGTGCGCCTCGCCA
CCCGCGACGACGTCCCCCGGGCCGTACGCACCCTCGCCGCCGCGTTCGCCGACTACCCCGCCACGCGCCA
CACCGTCGACCCGGACCGCCACATCGAGCGGGTCACCGAGCTGCAAGAACTCTTCCTCACGCGCGTCGGG
CTCGACATCGGCAAGGTGTGGGTCGCGGACGACGGCGCCGCGGTGGCGGTCTGGACCACGCCGGAGAGCG
TCGAAGCGGGGGCGGTGTTCGCCGAGATCGGCCCGCGCATGGCCGAGTTGAGCGGTTCCCGGCTGGCCGC
GCAGCAACAGATGGAAGGCCTCCTGGCGCCGCACCGGCCCAAGGAGCCCGCGTGGTTCCTGGCCACCGTC
GGCGTCTCGCCCGACCACCAGGGCAAGGGTCTGGGCAGCGCCGTCGTGCTCCCCGGAGTGGAGGCGGCCG
AGCGCGCCGGGGTGCCCGCCTTCCTGGAGACATCCGCGCCCCGCAACCTCCCCTTCTACGAGCGGCTCGG
CTTCACCGTCACCGCCGACGTCGAGGTGCCCGAAGGACCGCGCACCTGGTGCATGACCCGCAAGCCCGGT
GCCTGATACGCGTGAATTCACTCCTCAGGTGCAGGCTGCCTATCAGAAGGTGGTGGCTGGTGTGGCCAAT
GCCCTGGCTCACAAATACCACTGAGATCTTTTTCCCTCTGCCAAAAATTATGGGGACATCATGAAGCCCC
TTGAGCATCTGACTTCTGGCTAATAAAGGAAATTTATTTTCATTGCAATAGTGTGTTGGAATTTTTTGTG
TCTCTCACTCGGAAGGACATATGGGAGGGCAAATCATTTAAAACATCAGAATGAGTATTTGGTTTAGAGT
TTGGCAACATATGCCCATATGCTGGCTGCCATGAACAAAGGTTGGCTATAAAGAGGTCATCAGTATATGA
AACAGCCCCCTGCTGTCCATTCCTTATTCCATAGAAAAGCCTTGACTTGAGGTTAGATTTTTTTTATATT
TTGTTTTGTGTTATTTTTTTCTTTAACATCCCTAAAATTTTCCTTACATGTTTTACTAGCCAGATTTTTC
CTCCTCTCCTGACTACTCCCAGTCATAGCTGTCCCTCTTCTCTTATGGAGATCCCTCGACCTGCAGCCCA
AGCTTGAATTCTCTAGAATTACCCTGTTATCCCTATGCTTGGTTTACCGAGCTCTTATTGGTTTTCAAAC
TTCATTGACTGTGCCCAACGCGCCTGGGAGCTCACGGGGACAGCCCCCCCCCAAAGCCCCCAGGGATGTA
ATTACGTCCCTCCCCCGCTAGGGGGCAGCAGCGAGCCGCCCGGGGCTCCGCTCCGGTCCGGCGCTCCCCC
CGCATCCCCGAGCCGGCAGCGTGCGGGGACAGCCCGGGCACGGGGAAGGTGGCACGGGATCGCTTTCCTC
TGAACGCTTCTCGCTGCTCTTTGAGCCTGCAGACACCTGGGGGGATACGGGGAAAAAGCTAGGCTGAAAG
ACCGGTTCTTAGAATGACACGCGCCTGGGAGCTCACGGGGACAGCCCCCCCCCAAAGCCCCCAGGGATGT
AATTACGTCCCTCCCCCGCTAGGGGGCAGCAGCGAGCCGCCCGGGGCTCCGCTCCGGTCCGGCGCTCCCC
CCGCATCCCCGAGCCGGCAGCGTGCGGGGACAGCCCGGGCACGGGGAAGGTGGCACGGGATCGCTTTCCT
CTGAACGCTTCTCGCTGCTCTTTGAGCCTGCAGACACCTGGGGGGATACGGGGAAAAAGCTAACTTCTGA
GACGACAACTTTGTATAGAAAAGTTGGCTCCGAATTCGCCCTTGACAGCAGAGATCCAGTTTGGTTAATT
AATTGGCTCCGGTGCCCGTCAGTGGGCAGAGCGCACATCGCCCACAGTCCCCGAGAAGTTGTGGGGAGGG
GTCGGCAATTGAACCGGTGCCTAGAGAAGGTGGCGCGGGGTAAACTGGGAAAGTGATGTCGTGTACTGGC
TCCGCCTTTTTCCCGAGGGTGGGGGAGAACCGTATATAAGTGCAGTAGTCGCCGTGAACGTTCTTTTTCG
CAACGGGTTTGCCGCCAGAACACAGGTAAGTGCCGTGTGTGGTTCCCGCGGGCCTGGCCTCTTTACGGGT
TATGGCCCTTGCGTGCCTTGAATTACTTCCACCTGGCTGCAGTACGTGATTCTTGATCCCGAGCTTCGGG
TTGGAAGTGGGTGGGAGAGTTCGAGGCCTTGCGCTTAAGGAGCCCCTTCGCCTCGTGCTTGAGTTGAGGC
CTGGCCTGGGCGCTGGGGCCGCCGCGTGCGAATCTGGTGGCACCTTCGCGCCTGTCTCGCTGCTTTCGAT
AAGTCTCTAGCCATTTAAAATTTTTGATGACCTGCTGCGACGCTTTTTTTCTGGCAAGATAGTCTTGTAA
ATGCGGGCCAAGATCTGCACACTGGTATTTCGGTTTTTGGGGCCGCGGGCGGCGACGGGGCCCGTGCGTC
CCAGCGCACATGTTCGGCGAGGCGGGGCCTGCGAGCGCGGCCACCGAGAATCGGACGGGGGTAGTCTCAA
GCTGGCCGGCCTGCTCTGGTGCCTGGCCTCGCGCCGCCGTGTATCGCCCCGCCCTGGGCGGCAAGGCTGG
CCCGGTCGGCACCAGTTGCGTGAGCGGAAAGATGGCCGCTTCCCGGCCCTGCTGCAGGGAGCTCAAAATG
GAGGACGCGGCGCTCGGGAGAGCGGGCGGGTGAGTCACCCACACAAAGGAAAAGGGCCTTTCCGTCCTCA
GCCGTCGCTTCATGTGACTCCACGGAGTACCGGGCGCCGTCCAGGCACCTCGATTAGTTCTCGAGCTTTT
GGAGTACGTCGTCTTTAGGTTGGGGGGAGGGGTTTTATGCGATGGAGTTTCCCCACACTGAGTGGGTGGA
GACTGAAGTTAGGCCAGCTTGGCACTTGATGTAATTCTCCTTGGAATTTGCCCTTTTTGAGTTTGGATCT
TGGTTCATTCTCAAGCCTCAGACAGTGGTTCAAAGTTTTTTTCTTCCATTTCAGGTGTCGTGAGAAGGGC
GAATTCGACCCAAGTTTGTACAAAAAAGCAGGCTGGATCCAGGTGCCACCATGGTGAGCGAGCTGATTAA
GGAGAACATGCACATGAAGCTGTACATGGAGGGCACCGTGAACAACCACCACTTCAAGTGCACATCCGAG
GGCGAAGGCAAGCCCTACGAGGGCACCCAGACCATGAGAATCAAGGCGGTCGAGGGCGGCCCTCTCCCCT
TCGCCTTCGACATCCTGGCTACCAGCTTCATGTACGGCAGCAAAACCTTCATCAACCACACCCAGGGCAT
CCCCGACTTCTTTAAGCAGTCCTTCCCCGAGGGCTTCACATGGGAGAGAGTCACCACATACGAAGATGGG
GGCGTGCTGACCGCTACCCAGGACACCAGCCTCCAGGACGGCTGCCTCATCTACAACGTCAAGATCAGAG
GGGTGAACTTCCCATCCAACGGCCCTGTGATGCAGAAGAAAACACTCGGCTGGGAGGCCTCCACCGAGAC
ACTGTACCCCGCTGACGGCGGCCTGGAAGGCAGAGCCGACATGGCCCTGAAGCTCGTGGGCGGGGGCCAC
CTGATCTGCAACCTTAAGACCACATACAGATCCAAGAAACCCGCTAAGAACCTCAAGATGCCCGGCGTCT
ACTATGTGGACAGGAGACTGGAAAGAATCAAGGAGGCCGACAAAGAGACATACGTCGAGCAGCACGAGGT
GGCTGTGGCCAGATACTGCGACCTCCCTAGCAAACTGGGGCACAAACTTAATTGAGAATTCTACCACCCA
GCTTTCTTGTACAAAGTGGTACGTCTCAAGACCAGAGGTCTCTGCTTGCTGCCAACCTGGCACACAGTAG
ACCTTCACCTGGCACACAGTAGACCTTCACCTGGCACACAGTAGACCTTCACCTGGCACACAGTAGACCT
TCACAACCAGAAGAGACCTGTGCTTCACTCCTCAGGTGCAGGCTGCCTATCAGAAGGTGGTGGCTGGTGT
GGCCAATGCCCTGGCTCACAAATACCACTGAGATCTTTTTCCCTCTGCCAAAAATTATGGGGACATCATG
AAGCCCCTTGAGCATCTGACTTCTGGCTAATAAAGGAAATTTATTTTCATTGCAATAGTGTGTTGGAATT
TTTTGTGTCTCTCACTCGGAAGGACATATGGGAGGGCAAATCATTTAAAACATCAGAATGAGTATTTGGT
TTAGAGTTTGGCAACATATGCCCATATGCTGGCTGCCATGAACAAAGGTTGGCTATAAAGAGGTCATCAG
TATATGAAACAGCCCCCTGCTGTCCATTCCTTATTCCATAGAAAAGCCTTGACTTGAGGTTAGATTTTTT
TTATATTTTGTTTTGTGTTATTTTTTTCTTTAACATCCCTAAAATTTTCCTTACATGTTTTACTAGCCAG
ATTTTTCCTCCTCTCCTGACTACTCCCAGTCATAGCTGTCCCTCTTCTCTTATGGAGATCCCGAGCGGTG
CGTTTTTATGCTTGTAGTATTGTATAATGTTTTTAAGATCCAAGCTTCTGACCTCTTCTCTTCCTCCCAC
AGGGCCTCGAGACAATTGCATCGATGGTACCAGTGAAAGTCTGCAATGAATTCGAGTTGGCGCGCCTGTC
ATTCTAAATCTCTCTTTCAGCCTAAAGCTTTTTCCCCGTATCCCCCCAGGTGTCTGCAGGCTCAAAGAGC
AGCGAGAAGCGTTCAGAGGAAAGCGATCCCGTGCCACCTTCCCCGTGCCCGGGCTGTCCCCGCACGCTGC
CGGCTCGGGGATGCGGGGGGAGCGCCGGACCGGAGCGGAGCCCCGGGCGGCTCGCTGCTGCCCCCTAGCG
GGGGAGGGACGTAATTACATCCCTGGGGGCTTTGGGAGGGGGCTGTCCCCGTGAGCTCCCAGGCGCGCCT
GTCATTCTAAATCTCTCTTTCAGCCTAAAGCTTTTTCCCCGTATCCCCCCAGGTGTCTGCAGGCTCAAAG
AGCAGCGAGAAGCGTTCAGAGGAAAGCGATCCCGTGCCACCTTCCCCGTGCCCGGGCTGTCCCCGCACGC
TGCCGGCTCGGGGATGCGGGGGGAGCGCCGGACCGGAGCGGAGCCCCGGGCGGCTCGCTGCTGCCCCCTA
GCGGGGGAGGGACGTAATTACATCCCTGGGGGCTTTGGGGGGGGGCTGTCCCCGTGAGCTCCCAGGCGCG
CCAACTCGGTACCGTATCGATGTCGACGTTAACGCTAGTGATATCAACTTTGTATAGAAAAGTTGGCTCC
GAATTCGCCCTTGACAGCAGAGATCCAGTTTGGTTAATTAATTGGCTCCGGTGCCCGTCAGTGGGCAGAG
CGCACATCGCCCACAGTCCCCGAGAAGTTGTGGGGAGGGGTCGGCAATTGAACCGGTGCCTAGAGAAGGT
GGCGCGGGGTAAACTGGGAAAGTGATGTCGTGTACTGGCTCCGCCTTTTTCCCGAGGGTGGGGGAGAACC
GTATATAAGTGCAGTAGTCGCCGTGAACGTTCTTTTTCGCAACGGGTTTGCCGCCAGAACACAGGTAAGT
GCCGTGTGTGGTTCCCGCGGGCCTGGCCTCTTTACGGGTTATGGCCCTTGCGTGCCTTGAATTACTTCCA
CCTGGCTGCAGTACGTGATTCTTGATCCCGAGCTTCGGGTTGGAAGTGGGTGGGAGAGTTCGAGGCCTTG
CGCTTAAGGAGCCCCTTCGCCTCGTGCTTGAGTTGAGGCCTGGCCTGGGCGCTGGGGCCGCCGCGTGCGA
ATCTGGTGGCACCTTCGCGCCTGTCTCGCTGCTTTCGATAAGTCTCTAGCCATTTAAAATTTTTGATGAC
CTGCTGCGACGCTTTTTTTCTGGCAAGATAGTCTTGTAAATGCGGGCCAAGATCTGCACACTGGTATTTC
GGTTTTTGGGGCCGCGGGCGGCGACGGGGCCCGTGCGTCCCAGCGCACATGTTCGGCGAGGCGGGGCCTG
CGAGCGCGGCCACCGAGAATCGGACGGGGGTAGTCTCAAGCTGGCCGGCCTGCTCTGGTGCCTGGCCTCG
CGCCGCCGTGTATCGCCCCGCCCTGGGCGGCAAGGCTGGCCCGGTCGGCACCAGTTGCGTGAGCGGAAAG
ATGGCCGCTTCCCGGCCCTGCTGCAGGGAGCTCAAAATGGAGGACGCGGCGCTCGGGAGAGCGGGCGGGT
GAGTCACCCACACAAAGGAAAAGGGCCTTTCCGTCCTCAGCCGTCGCTTCATGTGACTCCACGGAGTACC
GGGCGCCGTCCAGGCACCTCGATTAGTTCTCGAGCTTTTGGAGTACGTCGTCTTTAGGTTGGGGGGAGGG
GTTTTATGCGATGGAGTTTCCCCACACTGAGTGGGTGGAGACTGAAGTTAGGCCAGCTTGGCACTTGATG
TAATTCTCCTTGGAATTTGCCCTTTTTGAGTTTGGATCTTGGTTCATTCTCAAGCCTCAGACAGTGGTTC
AAAGTTTTTTTCTTCCATTTCAGGTGTCGTGAGAAGGGCGAATTCGACCCAAGTTTGTACAAAAAAGCAG
GCTCGCCACCATGGTGAGCAAGGGCGAGGAGCTGTTCACCGGGGTGGTGCCCATCCTGGTCGAGCTGGAC
GGCGACGTAAACGGCCACAAGTTCAGCGTGAGGGGCGAGGGCGAGGGCGATGCCACCAACGGCAAGCTGA
CCCTGAAGTTCATCTGCACCACCGGCAAGCTGCCCGTGCCCTGGCCCACCCTCGTGACCACCCTGAGCCA
CGGCGTGCAGTGCTTCGCCCGCTACCCCGACCACATGAAGCAGCACGACTTCTTCAAGTCCGCCATGCCC
GAAGGCTACGTCCAGGAGCGCACCATCTTCTTCAAGGACGACGGCACCTACAAGACCCGCGCCGAGGTGA
AGTTCGAGGGCGACACCCTAGTGAACCGCATCGAGCTGAAGGGCGTCGACTTCAAGGAGGACGGCAACAT
CCTGGGGCACAAGCTGGAGTACAACTTCAACAGCCACAACATCTATATCATGGCCGTCAAGCAGAAGAAC
GGCATCAAGGTGAACTTCAAGATCCGCCACAACGTGGAGGACGGCAGCGTGCAGCTCGCCGACCACTACC
AGCAGAACACCCCCATCGGCGACGGCCCCGTGCTGCTGCCCGACAGCCACTACCTGAGCACCCAGTCCGT
GCTGAGCAAAGACCCCAACGAGAAGCGCGATCACATGGTCCTGCTGGAGTTCCGCACCGCCGCCGGGATC
ACTCTCGGCATGGACGAGCTGTACAAGTAATACCACCCAGCTTTCTTGTACAAAGTGGTACGCGTGAATT
CACTCCTCAGGTGCAGGCTGCCTATCAGAAGGTGGTGGCTGGTGTGGCCAATGCCCTGGCTCACAAATAC
CACTGAGATCTTTTTCCCTCTGCCAAAAATTATGGGGACATCATGAAGCCCCTTGAGCATCTGACTTCTG
GCTAATAAAGGAAATTTATTTTCATTGCAATAGTGTGTTGGAATTTTTTGTGTCTCTCACTCGGAAGGAC
ATATGGGAGGGCAAATCATTTAAAACATCAGAATGAGTATTTGGTTTAGAGTTTGGCAACATATGCCCAT
ATGCTGGCTGCCATGAACAAAGGTTGGCTATAAAGAGGTCATCAGTATATGAAACAGCCCCCTGCTGTCC
ATTCCTTATTCCATAGAAAAGCCTTGACTTGAGGTTAGATTTTTTTTATATTTTGTTTTGTGTTATTTTT
TTCTTTAACATCCCTAAAATTTTCCTTACATGTTTTACTAGCCAGATTTTTCCTCCTCTCCTGACTACTC
CCAGTCATAGCTGTCCCTCTTCTCTTATGGAGATCCCTCGACCTGCAGCCCAAGCTTGGCGTAATCATGG
TCATAGCTGTTTCCTGTGTGAAATTGTTATCCGCTCACAATTCCACACAACATACGAGCCGGAAGCATAA
AGTGTAAAGCCTGGGGTGCCTAATGAGTGAGCTAACTCACATTAATTGCGTTGCGCTCACTGCCCGCTTT
CCAGTCGGGAAACCTGTCGTGCCAGCGGATCGACAGTACTAAGCTTGGTCTAATACCCAATCTCTCGTCT
TATCCAGATGTTTTATACGCCTCTGGCCCGTGTCTCAAAATCTCTGATGTTACATTGCACAAGATAAAAT
AATATCATCATGAACAATAAAACTGTCTGCTTACATAAACAGTAATACAAGGGGTGTTATGAGCCATATT
CAACGGGAAACGTCGAGGCCGCGATTAAATTCCAACATGGATGCTGATTTATATGGGTATAAATGGGCTC
GCGATAATGTCGGGCAATCAGGTGCGACAATCTATCGCTTGTATGGGAAGCCCGATGCGCCAGAGTTGTT
TCTGAAACATGGCAAAGGTAGCGTTGCCAATGATGTTACAGATGAGATGGTCAGACTAAACTGGCTGACG
GAATTTATGCCTCTTCCGACCATCAAGCATTTTATCCGTACTCCTGATGATGCATGGTTACTCACCACTG
CGATCCCCGGAAAAACAGCATTCCAGGTATTAGAAGAATATCCTGATTCAGGTGAAAATATTGTTGATGC
GCTGGCAGTGTTCCTGCGCCGGTTGCATTCGATTCCTGTTTGTAATTGTCCTTTTAACAGCGATCGCGTA
TTTCGTCTCGCTCAGGCGCAATCACGAATGAATAACGGTTTGGTTGATGCGAGTGATTTTGATGACGAGC
GTAATGGCTGGCCTGTTGAACAAGTCTGGAAAGAAATGCATAAACTTTTGCCATTCTCACCGGATTCAGT
CGTCACTCATGGTGATTTCTCACTTGATAACCTTATTTTTGACGAGGGGAAATTAATAGGTTGTATTGAT
GTTGGACGAGTCGGAATCGCAGACCGATACCAGGATCTTGCCATCCTATGGAACTGCCTCGGTGAGTTTT
CTCCTTCATTACAGAAACGGCTTTTTCAAAAATATGGTATTGATAATCCTGATATGAATAAATTGCAGTT
TCATTTGATGCTCGATGAGTTTTTCTAATCAGAATTGGTTAATTGGTTGTAACACTGGCAGAGCATTACG
CTGACTTGACGGGACGGCGCAAGCTCATGACCAAAATCCCTTAACGTGAGTTACGCGTCGTTCCACTGAG
CGTCAGAGGTATCACTAGTATTACAGAGGTAAGTTATAACAGTCGCCTAACCC
Features (pLannotate 1.2.2; 28 found; start..end, strand, type, name):
     87..675     -  rep_origin     ori: high-copy-number ColE1/pMB1/pBR322/pUC origin of replication
    846..1706    -  CDS            AmpR: β-lactamase; bla; confers resistance to ampicillin, carbenicillin, and related antibiotics
   1707..1778    -  promoter       AmpR promoter: bla
   1857..2456    +  CDS            PuroR: puromycin N-acetyltransferase; pac from Streptomyces alboniger; confers resistance to puromycin
   2461..2541    +  CDS            HBB (fragment): HBB_PONPY - Experimental evidence at transcript level: Swiss-Prot protein existence level 2. Involved in oxygen transport from the lung to the various peripheral tissues. From Pongo pygmaeus (Bornean orangutan).
   2612..2667    +  polyA_signal   β-globin poly(A) signal: rabbit β-globin polyadenylation signal (Gil and Proudfoot, 1987)
   3646..3666    +  protein_bind   attB4: mutant version of attB; core recombination site for the Gateway® BP reaction BP Clonase™
   3734..3945    +  promoter       EF-1α core promoter: core promoter for human elongation factor EF-1α
   3946..4884    +  intron         EF-1α intron A: intron upstream of the start codon of human EF-1α
   4911..4931    +  protein_bind   attB1: mutant version of attB; core recombination site for the Gateway® BP reaction BP Clonase™
   4951..5646    +  CDS            mKate2: mKate2 is a basic (constitutively fluorescent) red fluorescent protein published in 2009, derived from Entacmaea quadricolor. It is reported to be a rapidly-maturing monomer with moderate acid sensitivity.
   5666..5690    -  protein_bind   attB2: mutant version of attB; recombination site for the Gateway® BP reaction BP Clonase™
   5834..5908    +  CDS            HBB (fragment): HBB_PONPY - Experimental evidence at transcript level: Swiss-Prot protein existence level 2. Involved in oxygen transport from the lung to the various peripheral tissues. From Pongo pygmaeus (Bornean orangutan).
   5979..6034    +  polyA_signal   β-globin poly(A) signal: rabbit β-globin polyadenylation signal (Gil and Proudfoot, 1987)
   6418..6443    +  misc_feature   SA: splice acceptor site
   7115..7135    +  protein_bind   attB4: mutant version of attB; core recombination site for the Gateway® BP reaction BP Clonase™
   7203..7414    +  promoter       EF-1α core promoter: core promoter for human elongation factor EF-1α
   7415..8353    +  intron         EF-1α intron A: intron upstream of the start codon of human EF-1α
   8380..8400    +  protein_bind   attB1: mutant version of attB; core recombination site for the Gateway® BP reaction BP Clonase™
   8411..9127    +  CDS            EBFP2: EBFP2 is a basic (constitutively fluorescent) blue fluorescent protein published in 2007, derived from Aequorea victoria. It is reported to be a rapidly-maturing monomer with moderate acid sensitivity.
   9135..9159    -  protein_bind   attB2: mutant version of attB; recombination site for the Gateway® BP reaction BP Clonase™
   9163..9243    +  CDS            HBB (fragment): HBB_PONPY - Experimental evidence at transcript level: Swiss-Prot protein existence level 2. Involved in oxygen transport from the lung to the various peripheral tissues. From Pongo pygmaeus (Bornean orangutan).
   9314..9369    +  polyA_signal   β-globin poly(A) signal: rabbit β-globin polyadenylation signal (Gil and Proudfoot, 1987)
   9752..9774    -  protein_bind   lac operator (fragment): The lac repressor binds to the lac operator to inhibit transcription in E. coli. This inhibition can be relieved by adding lactose or isopropyl-β-D-thiogalactopyranoside (IPTG). lac repressor encoded by lacI
   9778..9808    -  promoter       lac promoter: promoter for the E. coli lac operon
   9823..9844    -  protein_bind   CAP binding site: CAP binding activates transcription in the presence of cAMP. E. coli catabolite activator protein
   9857..9896    -  CDS            lacI (fragment): lac repressor; lacI; The lac repressor binds to the lac operator to inhibit transcription in E. coli. This inhibition can be relieved by adding lactose or isopropyl-β-D-thiogalactopyranoside (IPTG).
  10069..10878   +  CDS            KanR: aminoglycoside phosphotransferase; aph(3')-Ia; confers resistance to kanamycin in bacteria or G418 (Geneticin®) in eukaryotes
