[The description below was written by a language model from this plasmid's Addgene catalogue record and pLannotate feature annotations shown in this document.]
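Description:
LSB-hsa-miR-493-3p is a mammalian expression and synthetic-biology plasmid of about 11 kb, built on the Low Sensor Backbone (LSB), that reports the activity of the human microRNA miR-493-3p by fluorescence. It replicates in E. coli from a high-copy ColE1/pUC-type origin and carries both β-lactamase (ampicillin) and aph(3')-Ia (kanamycin) markers, with dual selection recorded. A puromycin N-acetyltransferase coding sequence followed by a rabbit β-globin polyadenylation signal is also present for selection in mammalian cells. No promoter is annotated directly upstream of it, so the record does not show how it is driven.

The payload consists of two parallel transcription units with the same architecture: the human EF-1α core promoter with its intron A, a fluorescent protein coding sequence flanked by Gateway attB recombination scars (attB4, attB1, attB2), and a β-globin 3′ region with poly(A) signal. One unit expresses the red protein mKate2 and the other the blue protein EBFP2. According to the catalogue entry, the miR-493-3p target sequence sits in the 3′ UTR of the mKate2 transcript. It is not annotated as a feature, but there is an unannotated gap between attB2 and the β-globin segment in that unit. When the miRNA is active in a transfected cell, it represses mKate2, while EBFP2 serves as an internal reference for plasmid dose and expression capacity. The mKate2-to-EBFP2 ratio therefore gives a normalised measure of miRNA activity.

The depositor notes that the repeated poly(A) elements make the plasmid inherently unstable. The depositor also notes that the physical plasmid differs slightly from the deposited sequence, including short insertions flanking the puromycin gene that do not impair selection.
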