Addgene plasmid #103564: LSB-hsa-miR-493-3p
Purpose: Used to sense miRNA activity using fluorescence based tools. hsa-miR-493-3p target in 3' UTR of of mKate. miRNA activity can be measured by the repression of mKate2 relative to EBFP2 fluorescent proteins . Plasmid is inherently unstable; please see Depositor Comments
Depositing lab: Ron Weiss. Depositing organization: Massachusetts Institute of Technology. Publication: A mixed antagonistic/synergistic miRNA repression model enables accurate predictions of multi-input miRNA sensor activity. Gam JJ, Babb J, Weiss R. Nat Commun. 2018 Jun 22;9(1):2430. doi: 10.1038/s41467-018-04575-0. PubMed 29934631.
Backbone
  Vector backbone: Low Sensor Backbone (LSB)
  Vector type: Mammalian Expression, Synthetic Biology
Growth in bacteria
  Bacterial resistance: Ampicillin and Kanamycin, 100 & 50 μg/mL
  Growth temperature: 30°C
  Growth strain: NEB Stable
  Copy number: High Copy
Gene/Insert
  Gene/Insert name: hsa-miR-493-3p target
  Species: H. sapiens (human)
  Entrez Gene: MIR493 (a.k.a. MIRN493, hsa-mir-493, mir-493)
  Promoter: EF-1a
  Cloning method: Gibson Cloning
Terms and licenses: Academic/Nonprofit Terms; Industry Terms: Not Available to Industry
Depositor comments: Please note that this plasmid is inherently unstable due to a repeating poly A element. We recommend performing a diagnostic digest on multiple colonies upon receipt. The depositors would like to note the presence of several discrepancies between the depositor sequence and physical plasmid sequence. In particular, the sequences upstream and downstream of the puromycin coding region have 10 bp insertions which do not affect the ability to perform puromycin selection. The sequences for those regions within the physical plasmids are as follows: Upstream of Puro: GAATTCGACCGCCTGTCTCAAGGTGCCACC; Downstream of Puro: GCTTTGAGACTACGCGTGAATTCACTCCTC. Please contact if you are interested in this plasmid prior to placing an order.
How to cite: LSB-hsa-miR-493-3p was a gift from Ron Weiss (Addgene plasmid # 103564 ; http://n2t.net/addgene:103564 ; RRID:Addgene_103564)
