>Addgene plasmid #103564 | LSB-hsa-miR-493-3p | depositor partial sequence | sequence record 196177 | hsa-miR-493-3p target
CCTGGCACACAGTAGACCTTCA
